>Addgene plasmid #17520 | pBRIT TAP | addgene partial sequence | sequence record 23316 | 17520 with pBABE 5'
CTTCGTATAATGTATGCTATACGAAGTTATGGATCTAATTAACCCTCACTAAAGGGAACAAAAGCTGGAG
CTCCACCGCGGTGGCGGCCGCTCTAGCCCGGGCGGATCCGAATTCGCATGCGTCGACCTCGAGCATCACC
ATCACCATCACGATTATGATATTCCAACTACTGCTAGCGAGAATTTGTATTTTCAGGGTGAGCTCGACTA
CAAAGACCATGACGGTGATTATAAAGATCATGACATCGACTACAAGGATGACGATGACAAGTAGTCTAGA
GATCCATAACTTCGTATAATGTATGCTATACGAAGTTATCTCGACCCTGTGGAATGTGTGTCAGTTAGGG
TGTGGAAAGTCCCCAGGCTCCCCAGCAGGCAGAAGTATGCAAAGCATGCATCTCAATTAGTCAGCAACCA
GGTGTGGAAAGTCCCCAGGCTCCCCAGCAGGCAGAAGTATGCAAAGCATGCATCTCAATTAGTCAGCAAC
CATAGTCCCGCCCCTAACTCCGCCCATCCCGCCCCTAACTCCGCCCAGTTCCGCCCATTCTCCGCCCCAT
GGCTGACTAATTTTTTTTATTTATGCAGAGGCCGAGGCCGCCTCGGCCTCTGAGCTATTCCAGAAGTAGT
GAGGAGGCTTTTTTGGAGGCCTAGGCTTTTGCAAAAAGCTTACCATGACCGAGTACAAGCCCACGGTGCG
CCTCGCCACCCGCGACGACGTCCCCAGGGCCGTACGCACCCTCGCCGCCGCGTTCGCCGACTACCCCGCC
A
