[The description below was written by a language model from this plasmid's Addgene catalogue record.]
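Description:
pBRIT TAP is an empty retroviral backbone for mammalian expression, catalogued on the pBRIT-LoxP-TAP-puro backbone with a recorded size of about 5.2 kb. It is maintained in E. coli as a high-copy plasmid under ampicillin selection, and transduced or transfected mammalian cells are selected with puromycin. No gene is present. The vector is designed to receive an open reading frame by restriction enzyme cloning, at sites that the record identifies only by reference to the plasmid map and that are preserved after cloning.

The defining feature is a C-terminal tandem affinity purification (TAP) tag carried on the backbone, so that an inserted coding sequence cloned in frame and without a stop codon is expressed as a C-terminally tagged fusion. According to the depositor, this tag consists of a 6xHis segment, a TEV protease cleavage site and a 3xFLAG epitope, in which two of the three FLAG repeats are non-canonical variants. This arrangement allows two sequential affinity steps, with the TEV site available for protease release between them, giving cleaner recovery of the tagged protein and its associated partners than a single-step pulldown.

The vector is also classed as Cre/Lox and the backbone name indicates a LoxP element, but the record does not say where the site or sites lie or what Cre recombination would remove. The promoter driving the insert, the basis of puromycin resistance expression and the retroviral elements are likewise not described, and no feature table is supplied. The associated publication concerns a transcription factor recruiting a histone methyltransferase complex, consistent with use for stable expression of tagged proteins and purification of their interacting complexes.
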