Addgene plasmid #17520: pBRIT TAP
Purpose: (Empty Backbone)
Depositing lab: Michael Rudnicki. Depositing organization: Ottawa Hospital Research Institute. Publication: Pax7 activates myogenic genes by recruitment of a histone methyltransferase complex. McKinnell IW, Ishibashi J, Le Grand F, Punch VG, Addicks GC, Greenblatt JF, Dilworth FJ, Rudnicki MA. Nat Cell Biol. 2008 Jan . 10(1):77-84. 10.1038/ncb1671 PubMed 18066051.
Backbone
  Vector backbone: pBRIT-LoxP-TAP-puro
  Backbone size (bp): 5200
  Vector type: Mammalian Expression, Retroviral, Cre/Lox
  Selectable markers: Puromycin
Growth in bacteria
  Bacterial resistance: Ampicillin, 100 μg/mL
  Growth temperature: 37°C
  Growth strain: DH5alpha
  Copy number: High Copy
Gene/Insert
  Gene/Insert name: None
  Tag / fusion protein: TAP (C terminal on backbone)
  Cloning method: Restriction Enzyme; 5′ cloning site See map (not destroyed); 3′ cloning site See map (not destroyed)
  Sequencing primers: 5′ na
Terms and licenses: Academic/Nonprofit Terms; Industry Terms: Not Available to Industry
Depositor comments: TAP tag is 6xHis-TEV-3xFLAG (note that two of the FLAG tags are not canonical--the amino acid sequence of the 3xFLAG region is: DYKDHDGDYKDHDIDYKDDDDK)
How to cite: pBRIT TAP was a gift from Michael Rudnicki (Addgene plasmid # 17520 ; http://n2t.net/addgene:17520 ; RRID:Addgene_17520)
